>Addgene plasmid #73363 | pJK275 | depositor full sequence | sequence record 138870 | Full plasmid sequence
CTGCATTAATGAATCGGCCAACGCGCGGGGAGAGGCGGTTTGCGTATTGGGCGCTCTTCCGCTTCCTCGC
TCACTGACTCGCTGCGCTCGGTCGTTCGGCTGCGGCGAGCGGTATCAGCTCACTCAAAGGCGGTAATACG
GTTATCCACAGAATCAGGGGATAACGCAGGAAAGAACATGTGAGCAAAAGGCCAGCAAAAGCCCAGGAAC
CGTAAAAAGGCCGCGTTGCTGGCGTTTTTCCATAGGCTCCGCCCCCCTGACGAGCATCACAAAAATCGAC
GCTCAAGTCAGAGGTGGCGAAACCCGACAGGACTATAAAGATACCAGGCGTTTCCCCCTGGAAGCTCCCT
CGTGCGCTCTCCTGTTCCGACCCTGCCGCTTACCGGATACCTGTCCGCCTTTCTCCCTTCGGGAAGCGTG
GCGCTTTCTCATAGCTCACGCTGTAGGTATCTCAGTTCGGTGTAGGTCGTTCGCTCCAAGCTGGGCTGTG
TGCACGAACCCCCCGTTCAGCCCGACCGCTGCGCCTTATCCGGTAACTATCGTCTTGAGTCCAACCCGGT
AAGACACGACTTATCGCCACTGGCAGCAGCCACTGGTAACAGGATTAGCAGAGCGAGGTATGTAGGCGGT
GCTACAGAGTTCTTGAAGTGGTGGCCTAACTACGGCTACACTAGAAGGACAGTATTTGGTATCTGCGCTC
TGCTGAAGCCAGTTACCTTCGGAAAAAGAGTTGGTAGCTCTTGATCCGGCAAACAAACCACCGCTGGTAG
CGGTGGTTTTTTTGTTTGCAAGCAGCAGATTACGCGCAGAAAAAAAGGATCTCAAGAAGATCCTTTGATC
TTTTCTACGGGGTCTGACGCTCAGTGGAACGAAAACTCACGTTAAGGGATTTTGGTCATGAGATTATCAA
AAAGGATCTTCACCTAGATCCTTTTAAATTAAAAATGAAGTTTTAAATCAATCTAAAGTATATATGAGTA
AACTTGGTCTGACAGTTACCAATGCTTAATCAGTGAGGCACCTATCTCAGCGATCTGTCTATTTCGTTCA
TCCATAGTTGCCTGACTCCCCGTCGTGTAGATAACTACGATACGGGAGCGCTTACCATCTGGCCCCAGTG
CTGCAATGATACCGCGAGACCCACGCTCACCGGCTCCAGATTTATCAGCAATAAACCAGCCAGCCGGAAG
GGCCGAGCGCAGAAGTGGTCCTGCAACTTTATCCGCCTCCATTCAGTCTATTAATTGTTGCCGGGAAGCT
AGAGTAAGTAGTTCGCCAGTTAATAGTTTGCGCAACGTTGTTGGCATTGCTACAGGCATCGTGGTGTCAC
TCTCGTCGTTTGGTATGGCTTCATTCAGCTCCGGTTCCCAACGATCAAGGCGAGTTACATGATCCCCCAT
GTTGTGCAAAAAAGCGGTTAGCTCCTTCGGTCCTCCGATCGTTGTCAGAAGTAAGTTGGCCGCAGTGTTA
TCACTCATGGTTATGGCAGCACTGCATAATTCTCTTACTGTCATGCCATCCGTAAGATGCTTTTCTGTGA
CTGGTGAGTACTCAACCAAGTCATTCTGAGAATAGTGTATGCGGCGACCGAGTTGCTCTTGCCCGGCGTC
AATACGGGATAATAGTGTATCACATAGCAGAACTTTAAAAGTGCTCATCATTGGAAAACGTTCTTCGGGG
CGAAAACTCTCAAGGATCTTACCGCTGTTGAGATCCAGTTCGATGTAACCCACTCGTGCACCCAACTGAT
CTTCAGCATCTTTTACTTTCACCAGCGTTTCTGGGTGAGCAAAAACAGGAAGGCAAAATGCCGCAAAAAA
GGGAATAAGGGCGACACGGAAATGTTGAATACTCATACTCTTCCTTTTTCAATGGGTAATAACTGATATA
ATTAAATTGAAGCTCTAATTTGTGAGTTTAGTATACATGCATTTACTTATAATACAGTTTTTTAGTTTTG
CTGGCCGCATCTTCTCAAATATGCTTCCCAGCCTGCTTTTCTGTAACGTTCACCCTCTACCTTAGCATCC
CTTCCCTTTGCAAATAGTCCTCTTCCAACAATAATAATGTCAGATCCTGTAGAGACCACATCATCCACGG
TTCTATACTGTTGACCCAATGCGTCTCCCTTGTCATCTAAACCCACACCGGGTGTCATAATCAACCAATC
GTAACCTTCATCTCTTCCACCCATGTCTCTTTGAGCAATAAAGCCGATAACAAAATCTTTGTCGCTCTTC
GCAATGTCAACAGTACCCTTAGTATATTCTCCAGTAGATAGGGAGCCCTTGCATGACAATTCTGCTAACA
TCAAAAGGCCTCTAGGTTCCTTTGTTACTTCTTCTGCCGCCTGCTTCAAACCGCTAACAATACCTGGGCC
CACCACACCGTGTGCATTCGTAATGTCTGCCCATTCTGCTATTCTGTATACACCCGCAGAGTACTGCAAT
TTGACTGTATTACCAATGTCAGCAAATTTTCTGTCTTCGAAGAGTAAAAAATTGTACTTGGCGGATAATG
CCTTTAGCGGCTTAACTGTGCCCTCCATGGAAAAATCAGTCAAGATATCCACATGTGTTTTTAGTAAACA
AATTTTGGGACCTAATGCTTCAACTAACTCCAGTAATTCCTTGGTGGTACGAACATCCAATGAAGCACAC
AAGTTTGTTTGCTTTTCGTGCATGATATTAAATAGCTTGGCAGCAACAGGACTAGGATGAGTAGCAGCAC
GTTCCTTATATGTAGCTTTCGACATGATTTATCTTCGTTTCCTGCAGGTTTTTGTTCTGTGCAGTTGGGT
TAAGAATACTGGGCAATTTCATGTTTCTTCAACACTACATATGCGTATATATACCAATCTAAGTCTGTGC
TCCTTCCTTCGTTCTTCCTTCTGTTCGGAGATTACCGAATCAAAAAAATTTCAAGGAAACCGAAATCAAA
AAAAAGAATAAAAAAAAAATGATGAATTGAAAAGCTAGCTTATCGATGATAAGCTGTCAAACATGAGAAT
TAATTCCACGGACTATAGACTATACCTAGTATACTCCGTCTACTGTACGATACACTTCCGCTCAGGTCCT
TGTCCTTTAACGAGGCCTTACCACTCTTTTGTTACTCTATTGATCCAGCTCAGCAAAGGCAGTGTGATCT
AAGATTCTATCTTCGCGATGTAGTAAAACTAGCTAGACCGAGAAAGAGACTAGAAATGCAAAAGGCACTT
CTACAATGGCTGCCATCATTATTATCCGATGTGACGCTGCAGCTTCTCAATGATATTCGAATACGCTTTG
AGGAGATACAGCCTAATATCCGACAAACTGTTTTACAGATTTACGATCGTACTTGTTACCCATCATTGAA
TTTTGAACATCCGAACCTGGGAGTTTTCCCTGAAACAGATAGTATATTTGAACCTGTATAATAATATATA
GTCTAGCGCTTTACGGAAGACAATGTATGTATTTCGGTTCCTGGAGAAACTATTGCATCTATTGCATAGG
TAATCTTGCACGTCGCATCCCCGGTTCATTTTCTGCGTTTCCATCTTGCACTTCAATAGCATATCTTTGT
TAACGAAGCATCTGTGCTTCATTTTGTAGAACAAAAATGCAACGCGAGAGCGCTAATTTTTCAAACAAAG
AATCTGAGCTGCATTTTTACAGAACAGAAATGCAACGCGAAAGCGCTATTTTACCAACGAAGAATCTGTG
CTTCATTTTTGTAAAACAAAAATGCAACGCGACGAGAGCGCTAATTTTTCAAACAAAGAATCTGAGCTGC
ATTTTTACAGAACAGAAATGCAACGCGAGAGCGCTATTTTACCAACAAAGAATCTATACTTCTTTTTTGT
TCTACAAAAATGCATCCCGAGAGCGCTATTTTTCTAACAAAGCATCTTAGATTACTTTTTTTCTCCTTTG
TGCGCTCTATAATGCAGTCTCTTGATAACTTTTTGCACTGTAGGTCCGTTAAGGTTAGAAGAAGGCTACT
TTGGTGTCTATTTTCTCTTCCATAAAAAAAGCCTGACTCCACTTCCCGCGTTTACTGATTACTAGCGAAG
CTGCGGGTGCATTTTTTCAAGATAAAGGCATCCCCGATTATATTCTATACCGATGTGGATTGCGCATACT
TTGTGAACAGAAAGTGATAGCGTTGATGATTCTTCATTGGTCAGAAAATTATGAACGGTTTCTTCTATTT
TGTCTCTATATACTACGTATAGGAAATGTTTACATTTTCGTATTGTTTTCGATTCACTCTATGAATAGTT
CTTACTACAATTTTTTTGTCTAAAGAGTAATACTAGAGATAAACATAAAAAATGTAGAGGTCGAGTTTAG
ATGCAAGTTCAAGGAGCGAAAGGTGGATGGGTAGGTTATATAGGGATATAGCACAGAGATATATAGCAAA
GAGATACTTTTGAGCAATGTTTGTGGAAGCGGTATTCGCAATGGGAAGCTCC
[37 nt withheld, positions 4463-4499]
A
[37 nt withheld, positions 4501-4537]
ATTTTGTTAAAATTCGCGTTAAATTTTTGTTAAATCAGCTCATTTTTTAACGAATAGCCCGAAATCGGCA
AAATCCCTTATAAATCAAAAGAATAGACCGAGATAGGGTTGAGTGTTGTTCCAGTTTCCAACAAGAGTCC
ACTATTAAAGAACGTGGACTCCAACGTCAAAGGGCGAAAAAGG
[39 nt withheld, positions 4721-4759]
T
[35 nt withheld, positions 4761-4795]
GTAAATCGGAAGGGTAAACGGATGCCCCCATTTAGAGCTTGACGGGGAAAGCCGGCG
[41 nt withheld, positions 4853-4893]
GGCTAGGGCGGTGGGAAGTGTAGGGGTCACGCTGGGCGTAACCACCACACCCGCCGCGCTTAATGGGGCG
CTACAGGGCGCGTGGGGATGATCCACTAGTACGGATTAGAAGCCGCCGAGCGGGTGACAGCCCTCCGAAG
GAAGACTCTCCTCCGTGCGTCCTCGTCCTCACCGGTCGCGTTCCTGAAACGCAGATGTGCCTCGCGCCGC
ACTGCTCCGAACAATAAAGATTCTACAATACTAGCTTTTATGGTTATGAAGAGGAAAAATTGGCAGTAAC
CTGGCCCCACAAACCTTCAAATGAACGAATCAAATTAACAACCATAGGATGATAATGCGATTAGTTTTTT
AGCCTTATTTCTGGGGTAATTAATCAGCGAAGCGATGATTTTTGATCTATTAACAGATATATAAATGCAA
AAACTGCATTAACCACTTTAACTAATACTTTCAACATTTTCGGTTTGTATTACTTCTTATTCAAATGTAA
TAAAAGTATCAACAAAAAATTGTTAATATACCTCTATACTTTAACGTCAAGGAGAAAAAACCCCGGATCG
GACTACTAGCAGCTGTAATACGACTCACTATAGGGAATATTAAGCTTGGTACCGAGCTCGGATCCACGAT
GGTTTCTCCTTCCGTTGCTGTCGTTGAAGTATTGAAGTCAACAAGCAGCAGCGACGGAAAGAAATACATA
ACATCAGAAGAGCTAGAAAAACACAACAAACCGACGGACCTATGGATCTCAATACAAGGCAAGGTGTACA
ACGTGACGGAATGGTCGAAAATCCACCCGGGGGGGGACATCCCCCTCCTGAACCTGGCGGGCCAGGACGT
GACGGACGCCTTCATCGCCTTCCACCCGGGGTCCGCCTGGCACCACCTCCAAAGCCTCTTCACGGGCTAC
CACCTCCAAGACTACCAAGTCTCGGACATCTCTAAAGACTACCGCAAGCTCGCGTCCGAGTTTTCAAAAG
CCGGAATGTTCGACAAGAAAGGGCACGGTGTCATCTACTCCCTCTGCTTCGTCTCCATCCTCCTTTCCCT
TTGCGTGTACGGCGTCCTGTGCTCCGCTAGTGTCACCGTCCACATGTTTGCGGGCGCGCTGCTGGGCTTG
GCGTGGATGCAAATCGCGTATCTGGGCCACGACGCGGGTCATTACCAGATGATGGCGACCCGCGGGTGGA
ACAAGTTTGCCGGGATTTTCATCGGGAACTGTATCACGGGTATTAGCATCGCGTGGTGGAAGTGGACCCA
CAATGCCCACCACATCGCGTGCAACTCCCTCGATTACGACCCCGACTTGCAACACCTCCCCATGCTCGCG
GTTTCCTCGAAGCTATTCGAGTCCATCACTTCGGTTTTTTACGGGAGAAGATTAACGTTCGATAGCGTCG
CGAGATTCTTCATCTCGTACCAACACTACACTTACTACCCCATCATGTGTGTGACACGTGTGAACCTCTA
CCTACAAACAATCCTACTACTATGCTCAAAACGAAGAATCCCTGACCGGACCTTAAACATCATCGGGACG
CTTATCTTTTGGACTTGGTTTCCTCTTTTAGTGTCCTGTCTCCCCAACTGGCCTGAACGTGTCGCCTTTG
TGCTGGTTTCGTTTTGTGTGACCGGGATCCAACATGTGCAGTTTACACTAAACCATTTCGCGGCTGACGT
GTACGTGGGCCCGCCGAGAGGGAACGATTGGTTTGAGAAGCAAACGGCCGGGACCATCGACATTTCGTGT
TCTTCCTACATGGATTGGTTTTTTGGCGGGTTGCAGTTCCAACTCGAGCATCATTTGTTTCCGAGGTTAC
CTAGGTGTCACTTGAGGTCGATTTCTCCGATTGTGATGGATCTTTGTAAGAAGCATAACTTGCCGTATAC
GAGTTTGTCTTTCTTTGATGCGAATGTGACGACTCTTAAGACACTTAGGACTGCGGCGTTGCAGGCGCGT
GACCTGGCGAATGGCCCCCCACAGAACTTAGTTTGGGAAGCGTTTAATACTCATGGTTGATCTAGAGGGC
CGCATCATGTAATTAGTTATGTCACGCTTACATTCACGCCCTCCCCCCACATCCGCTCTAACCGAAAAGG
AAGGAGTTAGACAACCTGAAGTCTAGGTCCCTATTTATTTTTTTATAGTTATGTTAGTATTAAGAACGTT
ATTTATATTTCAAATTTTTCTTTTTTTTCTGTACAGACGCGTGTACGCATGTAACATTATACTGAAAACC
TTGCTTGAGAAGGTTTTGGGACGCTCGAAGGCTTTAATTTGCGGCC
Features (pLannotate 1.2.2; 14 found; start..end, strand, type, name):
      1..54      -  CDS            lacI (fragment): lac repressor; lacI; The lac repressor binds to the lac operator to inhibit transcription in E. coli. This inhibition can be relieved by adding lactose or isopropyl-β-D-thiogalactopyranoside (IPTG).
    237..825     -  rep_origin     ori: high-copy-number ColE1/pMB1/pBR322/pUC origin of replication
    996..1856    -  CDS            AmpR: β-lactamase; bla; confers resistance to ampicillin, carbenicillin, and related antibiotics
   1857..1873    -  promoter       AmpR promoter (fragment): bla
   1952..2755    -  CDS            URA3: orotidine-5'-phosphate decarboxylase, required for uracil biosynthesis; S. cerevisiae URA3; yeast auxotrophic marker, counterselectable with 5-fluoroorotic acid (5-FOA)
   2756..2971    -  promoter       URA3 promoter: S. cerevisiae URA3
   2977..3000    -  promoter       tet promoter (fragment): E. coli promoter for tetracycline efflux protein gene
   3038..3418    +  CDS            RAF1 (fragment): RAF_YEAST - Experimental evidence at transcript level: Swiss-Prot protein existence level 2. Antagonizes transcriptional repression of recombinase FLP by REP1-REP2. May play a role in plasmid partitioning. From Saccharomyces cerevisiae (strain ATCC 204508 / S288c) (Baker's yeast).
   3572..4452    -  rep_origin     2μ ori: yeast 2μ plasmid origin of replication
   4521..4976    -  rep_origin     f1 ori (sequence partly withheld): f1 bacteriophage origin of replication; arrow indicates direction of (+) strand synthesis
   4995..5437    +  promoter       GAL1 promoter: S. cerevisiae GAL1; inducible promoter, regulated by Gal4
   5469..5487    +  promoter       T7 promoter: promoter for bacteriophage T7 RNA polymerase
   5522..6910    +  CDS            sld1: SLD1_HELAN - Experimental evidence at protein level: Swiss-Prot protein existence level 1. Plays a major role as delta(8)-fatty-acid desaturase which introduces a double bond at the 8-position in the long-chain base (LCB) of ceramides with or without a hydroxy group at the 4-position. The enzyme produces both the 8E and 8Z isomers. This structural modification contributes to the quantitative partitioning of ceramides between the two major sphingolipid classes, glucosylceramides and glycosylinositolphosphoryl ceramides. Sphingolipids are important membrane components involved in environmental s
   6928..7175    +  terminator     CYC1 terminator: S. cerevisiae CYC1; transcription terminator for CYC1
