[The description below was written by a language model from this plasmid's Addgene catalogue record and pLannotate feature annotations shown in this document.]
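Description:
pJK275 is a yeast expression plasmid built on the pYES2 backbone, an E. coli–Saccharomyces cerevisiae shuttle vector of about 7.2 kb. In bacteria it replicates from a high-copy ColE1/pUC-type origin and is selected with ampicillin through the β-lactamase gene; an f1 origin is also present, which allows production of single-stranded DNA. In yeast it is maintained episomally by the 2μ origin, with an adjacent fragment of 2μ plasmid sequence annotated as RAF1. Selection there is by complementation of uracil auxotrophy through the URA3 marker and its native promoter, which is also counterselectable with 5-fluoroorotic acid. Short annotated fragments of lacI and a tet promoter are backbone remnants with no evident function.

The payload is the coding sequence for the delta-8 sphingolipid desaturase (SLD1) of Crepis alpina, recorded as lacking residues 1–6. The automated annotation labels this roughly 1.4 kb open reading frame by similarity to the sunflower SLD1 homologue, an enzyme that introduces a double bond at position 8 of the long-chain base of ceramides, yielding both E and Z isomers. The insert was placed by restriction cloning with BamHI at the 5′ end, while the 3′ site is not recorded. It sits between the galactose-inducible, Gal4-regulated GAL1 promoter and the CYC1 transcription terminator. A T7 promoter lies just upstream of the coding sequence and can serve for in vitro transcription or as a sequencing primer site. No epitope tag or reporter is annotated. The arrangement supports inducible heterologous expression of the plant desaturase in yeast, although the record states only that the plasmid encodes the enzyme and gives no specific application.
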