Addgene plasmid #73363: pJK275
Purpose: Encodes Crepis alpina delta-8 sphingolipid desaturase (SLD1)
Depositing lab: T. J. Kappock. Depositing organization: Washington University in Saint Louis.
Backbone
  Vector backbone: pYES2
  Backbone size w/o insert (bp): 5857
  Total vector size (bp): 7182
  Vector type: Yeast Expression
  Selectable markers: URA3
Growth in bacteria
  Bacterial resistance: Ampicillin, 100 μg/mL
  Growth temperature: 37°C
  Growth strain: DH5alpha
  Copy number: Unknown
Gene/Insert
  Gene/Insert name: delta-8 sphingolipid desaturase (alt name: SLD1)
  Species: Crepis alpina
  Mutation: missing residues 1-6
  GenBank ID: DQ176016.1
  Promoter: GAL1
  Cloning method: Restriction Enzyme; 5′ cloning site BamHI (not destroyed); 3′ cloning site unknown (unknown if destroyed)
  Sequencing primers: 5′ T7 promoter; 3′ pYESTrp_rev_primer
Terms and licenses: Academic/Nonprofit Terms; Industry Terms: Not Available to Industry
How to cite: pJK275 was a gift from T. J. Kappock (Addgene plasmid # 73363 ; http://n2t.net/addgene:73363 ; RRID:Addgene_73363)
