>Addgene plasmid #73363 | pJK275 | addgene partial sequence | sequence record 138868 | URA3-R2 5'-TTGGCGGATAATGCCTTTAG-3'
TCAGTCAAGATATCCACATGTGTTTTTAGTAAACAAATTTTGGGACCTAATGCTTCAACTAACTCCAGTA
ATTCCTTGGTGGTACGAACATCCAATGAAGCACACAAGTTTGTTTGCTTTTCGTGCATGATATTAAATAG
CTTGGCAGCAACAGGACTAGGATGAGTAGCAGCACGTTCCTTATATGTAGCTTTCGACATGATTTATCTT
CGTTTCCTGCAGGTTTTTGTTCTGTGCAGTTGGGTTAAGAATACTGGGCAATTTCATGTTTCTTCAACAC
TACATATGCGTATATATACCAATCTAAGTCTGTGCTCCTTCCTTCGTTCTTCCTTCTGTTCGGAGATTAC
CGAATCAAAAAAATTTCAAGGAAACCGAAATCAAAAAAAAGAATAAAAAAAAAATGATGAATTGAAAAGC
TAGCTTATCGATGATAAGCTGTCAAACATGAGAATTAATTCCACGGACTATAGACTATACCTAGTATACT
CCGTCTACTGTACGATACACTTCCGCTCAGGTCCTTGTCCTTTAACGAGGCCTTACCACTCTTTTGTTAC
TCTATTGATCCAGCTCAGCAAAGGCAGTGTGATCTAAGATTCTATCTTCGCGATGTAGTAAAACTAGCTA
GACCGAGAAAGAGACTAGAAATGCAAAAGGCACTTCTACAATGGCTGCCATCATTATTATCCGATGTGAC
GCTGCAGCTTCTCAATGATATTCGAATACGCTTTGAGGAGATACAGCCTAATATCCGACAAACTGTTTTA
CAGATTTACGATCGTACTTGTTACCCATCATTGAATTTTGAACATCCGAACCTGGGAGTTTTCCCTGAAA
CAGATAGTATATTTGAACCTGTATAATAATATATAGTCTAGCGCTTTACGGAAGACAATGTATGTATTTC
GGTTCCTGGAGAAACTATTGCATCTATTGCATAGGTAATCTTGCACGTCGCATCCCCGGTTCATTTTCTG
CGTTTCCATCTTGCACTTCAATAGCATATCTTTGTTAACGAAGCATCTGTGCTTCATTTTGTAGAA
