>Addgene plasmid #73363 | pJK275 | addgene partial sequence | sequence record 138869 | CYC1 5'-GCGTGAATGTAAGCGTGAC-3'
CCTCTAGATCAACCATGAGTATTAAACGCTTCCCAAACTAAGTTCTGTGGGGGGCCATTCGCCAGGTCAC
GCGCCTGCAACGCCGCAGTCCTAAGTGTCTTAAGAGTCGTCACATTCGCATCAAAGAAAGACAAACTCGT
ATACGGCAAGTTATGCTTCTTACAAAGATCCATCACAATCGGAGAAATCGACCTCAAGTGACACCTAGGT
AACCTCGGAAACAAATGATGCTCGAGTTGGAACTGCAACCCGCCAAAAAACCAATCCATGTAGGAAGAAC
ACGAAATGTCGATGGTCCCGGCCGTTTGCTTCTCAAACCAATCGTTCCCTCTCGGCGGGCCCACGTACAC
GTCAGCCGCGAAATGGTTTAGTGTAAACTGCACATGTTGGATCCCGGTCACACAAAACGAAACCAGCACA
AAGGCGACACGTTCAGGCCAGTTGGGGAGACAGGACACTAAAAGAGGAAACCAAGTCCAAAAGATAAGCG
TCCCGATGATGTTTAAGGTCCGGTCAGGGATTCTTCGTTTTGAGCATAGTAGTAGGATTGTTTGTAGGTA
GAGGTTCACACGTGTCACACACATGATGGGGTAGTAAGTGTAGTGTTGGTACGAGATGAAGAATCTCGCG
ACGCTATCGAACGTTAATCTTCTCCCGTAAAAAACCGAAGTGATGGACTCGAATAGCTTCGAGGAAACCG
CGAGCATGGGGAGGTGTTGCAAGTCGGGGTCGTAATCGAGGGAGTTGCACGCGATGTGGTGGGCATTGTG
GGTCCACTTCCACCACGCGATGCTAATACCCGTGATACAGTTCCCGATGAAAATCCCGGCAAACTTGTTC
CACCCGCGGGTCGCCATCATCTGGTAATGACCCGCGTCGTGGCCCAGATACGCGATTTGCATCCACGCCA
AGCCCAGCAGCGCGCCCGCAAACATGTGGACGGTGACACTAGCGGAGCACAGGACGCCGTACACGCAAAG
GGAAAGGAGGATGGAGACGAAGCAGAGGGAGTAGATGACACCGTGCCCTTTCTTGTCGAACATTCCGGCT
TTTGAAAACTCGGA
