>Addgene plasmid #73363 | pJK275 | addgene partial sequence | sequence record 139823 | F1ori-R 5'-AGGGAAGAAAGCGAAAGGAG-3'
CCGGTCGCGTTCCTGAAACGCAGATGTGCCTCGCGCCGCACTGCTCCGAACAATAAAGATTCTACAATAC
TAGCTTTTATGGTTATGAAGAGGAAAAATTGGCAGTAACCTGGCCCCACAAACCTTCAAATGAACGAATC
AAATTAACAACCATAGGATGATAATGCGATTAGTTTTTTAGCCTTATTTCTGGGGTAATTAATCAGCGAA
GCGATGATTTTTGATCTATTAACAGATATATAAATGCAAAAACTGCATAACCACTTTAACTAATACTTTC
AACATTTTCGGTTTGTATTACTTCTTATTCAAATGTAATAAAAGTATCAACAAAAAATTGTTAATATACC
TCTATACTTTAACGTCAAGGAGAAAAAACCCCGGATCGGACTACTAGCAGCTGTAATACGACTCACTATA
GGGAATATTAAGCTTGGTACCGAGCTCGGATCCACGATGGTTTCTCCTTCCGTTGCTGTCGTTGAAGTAT
TGAAGTCAACAAGCAGCAGCGACGGAAAGAAATACATAACATCAGAAGAGCTAGAAAAACACAACAAACC
GACGGACCTATGGATCTCAATACAAGGCAAGGTGTACAACGTGACGGAATGGTCGAAAATCCACCCGGGG
GGGGACATCCCCCTCCTGAACCTGGCGGGCCAGGACGTGACGGACGCCTTCATCGCCTTCCACCCGGGGT
CCGCCTGGCACCACCTCCAAAGCCTCTTCACGGGCTACCACCTCCAAGACTACCAAGTCTCGGACATCTC
TAAAGACTACCGCAAGCTCGCGTCCGAGTTTTCAAAAGCCGGAATGTTCGACAAGAAAGGGCACGGTGTC
ATCTACTCCCTCTGCTTCGTCTCCATCCTCCTTTCCCTTTG
